Addgene plasmid #90898: SMC6 G3.4 gRNA
Purpose: 3rd generation lentiviral gRNA plasmid targeting human SMC6
Depositing lab: Iain Cheeseman. Depositing organization: Whitehead Institute for Biomedical Research. Publication: Large-Scale Analysis of CRISPR/Cas9 Cell-Cycle Knockouts Reveals the Diversity of p53-Dependent Responses to Cell-Cycle Defects. McKinley KL, Cheeseman IM. Dev Cell. 2017 Feb 27;40(4):405-420.e2. doi: 10.1016/j.devcel.2017.01.012. Epub 2017 Feb 16. PubMed 28216383.
Backbone
  Vector backbone: pLenti-sgRNA
  Backbone manufacturer: Eric Lander & David Sabatini labs (Addgene plasmid #71409)
  Backbone size w/o insert (bp): 9151
  Vector type: Lentiviral, CRISPR
  Selectable markers: Puromycin
Growth in bacteria
  Bacterial resistance: Ampicillin, 100 μg/mL
  Growth temperature: 37°C
  Growth strain: NEB Stable
  Copy number: Unknown
Gene/Insert
  Gene/Insert name: SMC6 (Guide Designation G3.4) (alt name: pKMKO series)
  gRNA/shRNA sequence: CACCgATGCTTGGACCTTTTAAGTT
  Species: H. sapiens (human)
  Promoter: U6
  Cloning method: Restriction Enzyme; 5′ cloning site BsmBI (destroyed during cloning); 3′ cloning site BsmBI (destroyed during cloning)
  Sequencing primers: 5′ hU6-F (5'-GAGGGCCTATTTCCCATGATT-3'); 3′ EF1a-R (5'-CACGGCGACTACTGCACTTA-3')
Terms and licenses: Academic/Nonprofit Terms; Industry Terms: Not Available to Industry
Depositor comments: Please note that gRNA target sequence listed is not strictly the 20nt spacer sequence, but also contains the 5' BsmBI overhang. For more information about knockout human cell lines generated using this plasmid, please see http://cellcycleknockouts.wi.mit.edu/ .
How to cite: SMC6 G3.4 gRNA was a gift from Iain Cheeseman (Addgene plasmid # 90898 ; http://n2t.net/addgene:90898 ; RRID:Addgene_90898)
