[The description below was written by a language model from this plasmid's Addgene catalogue record and pLannotate feature annotations shown in this document.]
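Description:
SMC6 G3.4 gRNA is a third-generation lentiviral CRISPR guide plasmid built on the pLenti-sgRNA backbone and designed to target human SMC6. It belongs to a series of guide constructs made for a large-scale Cas9 knockout analysis of cell-cycle genes. In bacteria it is maintained through a high-copy ColE1/pUC-type origin and selected with ampicillin via the β-lactamase gene. An f1 origin, an SV40 origin and remnants of lac and lacZα cloning-vector sequence are also annotated in the backbone. The catalogue lists the backbone without insert at 9,151 bp, whereas the sequenced record is 7,302 nt. This difference would fit replacement of a stuffer during BsmBI cloning, but the record does not explain it.

The transfer cassette begins with an RSV promoter fused to a truncated HIV-1 5' LTR, which allows Tat-independent production of genomic RNA. It is followed by the Ψ packaging signal with a gag fragment and by the RRE for Rev-dependent nuclear export. A human U6 RNA polymerase III promoter then drives the SMC6 spacer, which was inserted between BsmBI sites destroyed during cloning and is fused to the S. pyogenes guide RNA scaffold, annotated as a tracrRNA fragment. Downstream lie a cPPT/CTS element and an EF-1α core promoter expressing puromycin N-acetyltransferase, which permits selection of transduced mammalian cells. A WPRE enhances transcript expression, and a self-inactivating ΔU3 3' LTR followed by an SV40 polyadenylation signal closes the unit.

No Cas9 is encoded, so the nuclease must be supplied separately, for example by a Cas9-expressing cell line. The plasmid is used with packaging and envelope plasmids to produce lentivirus for generating SMC6 knockouts in human cells.
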