Features (pLannotate 1.2.2; 27 found; start..end, strand, type, name):
    105..126     +  protein_bind   CAP binding site: CAP binding activates transcription in the presence of cAMP. E. coli catabolite activator protein
    141..171     +  promoter       lac promoter: promoter for the E. coli lac operon
    179..195     +  protein_bind   lac operator: The lac repressor binds to the lac operator to inhibit transcription in E. coli. This inhibition can be relieved by adding lactose or isopropyl-β-D-thiogalactopyranoside (IPTG). lac repressor encoded by lacI
    240..258     +  promoter       T3 promoter: promoter for bacteriophage T3 RNA polymerase
    286..512     +  promoter       RSV promoter: Rous sarcoma virus enhancer/promoter
    513..693     +  LTR            5' LTR (truncated): truncated 5' long terminal repeat (LTR) from HIV-1
    740..865     +  misc_feature   HIV-1 Ψ: packaging signal of human immunodeficiency virus type 1
    849..1212    +  CDS            HIV-1 gag (fragment): gag protein from human immunodeficiency virus 1; gag
   1358..1591    +  misc_feature   RRE: The Rev response element (RRE) of HIV-1 allows for Rev-dependent mRNA export from the nucleus to the cytoplasm.
   1968..1994    +  CDS            Rev (fragment): human immunodeficiency virus 1 (HIV-1) Rev protein; rev; enhances nuclear export of unspliced and incompletely spliced viral mRNAs
   1998..2238    +  promoter       U6 promoter: RNA polymerase III promoter for human U6 snRNA
   2286..2353    +  misc_RNA       tracrRNA (fragment): trans-activating CRISPR RNA for the Streptococcus pyogenes CRISPR/Cas9 system
   2402..2519    +  misc_feature   cPPT/CTS: central polypurine tract and central termination sequence of HIV-1
   2588..2799    +  promoter       EF-1α core promoter: core promoter for human elongation factor EF-1α
   2825..3424    +  CDS            PuroR (fragment): puromycin N-acetyltransferase; pac from Streptomyces; confers resistance to puromycin
   3440..4028    +  misc_feature   WPRE: woodchuck hepatitis virus posttranscriptional regulatory element
   4079..4098    +  misc_feature   cPPT/CTS (fragment): central polypurine tract and central termination sequence of HIV-1
   4100..4333    +  LTR            3' LTR (ΔU3): self-inactivating 3' long terminal repeat (LTR) from HIV-1
   4411..4532    +  polyA_signal   SV40 poly(A) signal: SV40 polyadenylation signal
   4572..4707    +  rep_origin     SV40 ori: SV40 origin of replication
   4728..4746    -  promoter       T7 promoter: promoter for bacteriophage T7 RNA polymerase
   4754..4909    +  CDS            lacZα (fragment): LacZα fragment of β-galactosidase; lacZ fragment
   4914..5342    +  rep_origin     f1 ori (sequence partly withheld): f1 bacteriophage origin of replication; arrow indicates direction of (+) strand synthesis
   5395..5499    +  promoter       AmpR promoter: bla
   5500..6360    +  CDS            AmpR: β-lactamase; bla; confers resistance to ampicillin, carbenicillin, and related antibiotics
   6531..7119    +  rep_origin     ori: high-copy-number ColE1/pMB1/pBR322/pUC origin of replication
   7302..92      +  CDS            lacI (fragment) (across the origin): lac repressor; lacI; The lac repressor binds to the lac operator to inhibit transcription in E. coli. This inhibition can be relieved by adding lactose or isopropyl-β-D-thiogalactopyranoside (IPTG).
>Addgene plasmid #90898 | SMC6 G3.4 gRNA | addgene full sequence | sequence record 183411 | Addgene NGS Result
CGCCCAATACGCAAACCGCCTCTCCCCGCGCGTTGGCCGATTCATTAATGCAGCTGGCACGACAGGTTTC
CCGACTGGAAAGCGGGCAGTGAGCGCAACGCAATTAATGTGAGTTAGCTCACTCATTAGGCACCCCAGGC
TTTACACTTTATGCTTCCGGCTCGTATGTTGTGTGGAATTGTGAGCGGATAACAATTTCACACAGGAAAC
AGCTATGACCATGATTACGCCAAGCGCGCAATTAACCCTCACTAAAGGGAACAAAAGCTGGAGCTGCAAG
CTTAATGTAGTCTTATGCAATACTCTTGTAGTCTTGCAACATGGTAACGATGAGTTAGCAACATGCCTTA
CAAGGAGAGAAAAAGCACCGTGCATGCCGATTGGTGGAAGTAAGGTGGTACGATCGTGCCTTATTAGGAA
GGCAACAGACGGGTCTGACATGGATTGGACGAACCACTGAATTGCCGCATTGCAGAGATATTGTATTTAA
GTGCCTAGCTCGATACATAAACGGGTCTCTCTGGTTAGACCAGATCTGAGCCTGGGAGCTCTCTGGCTAA
CTAGGGAACCCACTGCTTAAGCCTCAATAAAGCTTGCCTTGAGTGCTTCAAGTAGTGTGTGCCCGTCTGT
TGTGTGACTCTGGTAACTAGAGATCCCTCAGACCCTTTTAGTCAGTGTGGAAAATCTCTAGCAGTGGCGC
CCGAACAGGGACTTGAAAGCGAAAGGGAAACCAGAGGAGCTCTCTCGACGCAGGACTCGGCTTGCTGAAG
CGCGCACGGCAAGAGGCGAGGGGCGGCGACTGGTGAGTACGCCAAAAATTTTGACTAGCGGAGGCTAGAA
GGAGAGAGATGGGTGCGAGAGCGTCAGTATTAAGCGGGGGAGAATTAGATCGCGATGGGAAAAAATTCGG
TTAAGGCCAGGGGGAAAGAAAAAATATAAATTAAAACATATAGTATGGGCAAGCAGGGAGCTAGAACGAT
TCGCAGTTAATCCTGGCCTGTTAGAAACATCAGAAGGCTGTAGACAAATACTGGGACAGCTACAACCATC
CCTTCAGACAGGATCAGAAGAACTTAGATCATTATATAATACAGTAGCAACCCTCTATTGTGTGCATCAA
AGGATAGAGATAAAAGACACCAAGGAAGCTTTAGACAAGATAGAGGAAGAGCAAAACAAAAGTAAGACCA
CCGCACAGCAAGCGGCCGCTGATCTTCAGACCTGGAGGAGGAGATATGAGGGACAATTGGAGAAGTGAAT
TATATAAATATAAAGTAGTAAAAATTGAACCATTAGGAGTAGCACCCACCAAGGCAAAGAGAAGAGTGGT
GCAGAGAGAAAAAAGAGCAGTGGGAATAGGAGCTTTGTTCCTTGGGTTCTTGGGAGCAGCAGGAAGCACT
ATGGGCGCAGCGTCAATGACGCTGACGGTACAGGCCAGACAATTATTGTCTGGTATAGTGCAGCAGCAGA
ACAATTTGCTGAGGGCTATTGAGGCGCAACAGCATCTGTTGCAACTCACAGTCTGGGGCATCAAGCAGCT
CCAGGCAAGAATCCTGGCTGTGGAAAGATACCTAAAGGATCAACAGCTCCTGGGGATTTGGGGTTGCTCT
GGAAAACTCATTTGCACCACTGCTGTGCCTTGGAATGCTAGTTGGAGTAATAAATCTCTGGAACAGATTT
GGAATCACACGACCTGGATGGAGTGGGACAGAGAAATTAACAATTACACAAGCTTAATACACTCCTTAAT
TGAAGAATCGCAAAACCAGCAAGAAAAGAATGAACAAGAATTATTGGAATTAGATAAATGGGCAAGTTTG
TGGAATTGGTTTAACATAACAAATTGGCTGTGGTATATAAAATTATTCATAATGATAGTAGGAGGCTTGG
TAGGTTTAAGAATAGTTTTTGCTGTACTTTCTATAGTGAATAGAGTTAGGCAGGGATATTCACCATTATC
GTTTCAGACCCACCTCCCAACCCCGAGGGGACCCAGAGAGGGCCTATTTCCCATGATTCCTTCATATTTG
CATATACGATACAAGGCTGTTAGAGAGATAATTAGAATTAATTTGACTGTAAACACAAAGATATTAGTAC
AAAATACGTGACGTAGAAAGTAATAATTTCTTGGGTAGTTTGCAGTTTTAAAATTATGTTTTAAAATGGA
CTATCATATGCTTACCGTAACTTGAAAGTATTTCGATTTCTTGGCTTTATATATCTTGTGGAAAGGACGA
AACACCGATGCTTGGACCTTTTAAGTTGTTTAAGAGCTATGCTGGAAACAGCATAGCAAGTTTAAATAAG
GCTAGTCCGTTATCAACTTGAAAAAGTGGCACCGAGTCGGTGCTTTTTTTGAATTCTAGATCTTGAGACA
AATGGCAGTATTCATCCACAATTTTAAAAGAAAAGGGGGGATTGGGGGGTACAGTGCAGGGGAAAGAATA
GTAGACATAATAGCAACAGACATACAAACTAAAGAATTACAAAAACAAATTACAAAAATTCAAAATTTTC
GGGTTTATTACAGGGACAGCAGAGATCCACTTTGGCGCCGGCTCGAGTGGCTCCGGTGCCCGTCAGTGGG
CAGAGCGCACATCGCCCACAGTCCCCGAGAAGTTGGGGGGAGGGGTCGGCAATTGAACCGGTGCCTAGAG
AAGGTGGCGCGGGGTAAACTGGGAAAGTGATGTCGTGTACTGGCTCCGCCTTTTTCCCGAGGGTGGGGGA
GAACCGTATATAAGTGCAGTAGTCGCCGTGAACGTTCTTTTTCGCAACGGGTTTGCCGCCAGAACACAGG
TGTCGTGACGCGGGATCCGCCACCATGACCGAGTACAAGCCCACGGTGCGCCTCGCCACCCGCGACGACG
TCCCCAGGGCCGTACGCACCCTCGCCGCCGCGTTCGCCGACTACCCCGCCACGCGCCACACCGTCGATCC
GGACCGCCACATCGAGCGGGTCACCGAGCTGCAAGAACTCTTCCTCACGCGCGTCGGGCTCGACATCGGC
AAGGTGTGGGTCGCGGACGACGGCGCCGCGGTGGCGGTCTGGACCACGCCGGAGAGCGTCGAAGCGGGGG
CGGTGTTCGCCGAGATCGGCCCGCGCATGGCCGAGTTGAGCGGTTCCCGGCTGGCCGCGCAGCAACAGAT
GGAAGGCCTCCTGGCGCCGCACCGGCCCAAGGAGCCCGCGTGGTTCCTGGCCACCGTCGGAGTCTCGCCC
GACCACCAGGGCAAGGGTCTGGGCAGCGCCGTCGTGCTCCCCGGAGTGGAGGCGGCCGAGCGCGCCGGGG
TGCCCGCCTTCCTGGAGACCTCCGCGCCCCGCAACCTCCCCTTCTACGAGCGGCTCGGCTTCACCGTCAC
CGCCGACGTCGAGGTGCCCGAAGGACCGCGCACCTGGTGCATGACCCGCAAGCCCGGTGCCTGAACGCGT
TAAGTCGACAATCAACCTCTGGATTACAAAATTTGTGAAAGATTGACTGGTATTCTTAACTATGTTGCTC
CTTTTACGCTATGTGGATACGCTGCTTTAATGCCTTTGTATCATGCTATTGCTTCCCGTATGGCTTTCAT
TTTCTCCTCCTTGTATAAATCCTGGTTGCTGTCTCTTTATGAGGAGTTGTGGCCCGTTGTCAGGCAACGT
GGCGTGGTGTGCACTGTGTTTGCTGACGCAACCCCCACTGGTTGGGGCATTGCCACCACCTGTCAGCTCC
TTTCCGGGACTTTCGCTTTCCCCCTCCCTATTGCCACGGCGGAACTCATCGCCGCCTGCCTTGCCCGCTG
CTGGACAGGGGCTCGGCTGTTGGGCACTGACAATTCCGTGGTGTTGTCGGGGAAATCATCGTCCTTTCCT
TGGCTGCTCGCCTGTGTTGCCACCTGGATTCTGCGCGGGACGTCCTTCTGCTACGTCCCTTCGGCCCTCA
ATCCAGCGGACCTTCCTTCCCGCGGCCTGCTGCCGGCTCTGCGGCCTCTTCCGCGTCTTCGCCTTCGCCC
TCAGACGAGTCGGATCTCCCTTTGGGCCGCCTCCCCGCGTCGACTTTAAGACCAATGACTTACAAGGCAG
CTGTAGATCTTAGCCACTTTTTAAAAGAAAAGGGGGGACTGGAAGGGCTAATTCACTCCCAACGAAGACA
AGATCTGCTTTTTGCTTGTACTGGGTCTCTCTGGTTAGACCAGATCTGAGCCTGGGAGCTCTCTGGCTAA
CTAGGGAACCCACTGCTTAAGCCTCAATAAAGCTTGCCTTGAGTGCTTCAAGTAGTGTGTGCCCGTCTGT
TGTGTGACTCTGGTAACTAGAGATCCCTCAGACCCTTTTAGTCAGTGTGGAAAATCTCTAGCAGTACGTA
TAGTAGTTCATGTCATCTTATTATTCAGTATTTATAACTTGCAAAGAAATGAATATCAGAGAGTGAGAGG
AACTTGTTTATTGCAGCTTATAATGGTTACAAATAAAGCAATAGCATCACAAATTTCACAAATAAAGCAT
TTTTTTCACTGCATTCTAGTTGTGGTTTGTCCAAACTCATCAATGTATCTTATCATGTCTGGCTCTAGCT
ATCCCGCCCCTAACTCCGCCCATCCCGCCCCTAACTCCGCCCAGTTCCGCCCATTCTCCGCCCCATGGCT
GACTAATTTTTTTTATTTATGCAGAGGCCGAGGCCGCCTCGGCCTCTGAGCTATTCCAGAAGTAGTGAGG
AGGCTTTTTTGGAGGCCTAGGGACGTACCCAATTCGCCCTATAGTGAGTCGTATTACGCGCGCTCACTGG
CCGTCGTTTTACAACGTCGTGACTGGGAAAACCCTGGCGTTACCCAACTTAATCGCCTTGCAGCACATCC
CCCTTTCGCCAGCTGGCGTAATAGCGAAGAGGCCCGCACCGATCGCCCTTCCCAACAGTTGCGCAGCCTG
AATGGCGAATGGG
[124 nt withheld, positions 4914-5037]
C
[91 nt withheld, positions 5039-5129]
A
[49 nt withheld, positions 5131-5179]
CCTTTGACGTTGGAGTCCACGTTCTTT
[37 nt withheld, positions 5207-5243]
ACCCTATCTCGGTCTATTCTTTTGATTTATAAGGGATTTTGCCGATTTCGGCCTATTGGTTAAAAAATGA
GCTGATTTAACAAAAATTTAACGCGAATTTTAACAAAATATTAACGCTTACAATTTAGGTGGCACTTTTC
GGGGAAATGTGCGCGGAACCCCTATTTGTTTATTTTTCTAAATACATTCAAATATGTATCCGCTCATGAG
ACAATAACCCTGATAAATGCTTCAATAATATTGAAAAAGGAAGAGTATGAGTATTCAACATTTCCGTGTC
GCCCTTATTCCCTTTTTTGCGGCATTTTGCCTTCCTGTTTTTGCTCACCCAGAAACGCTGGTGAAAGTAA
AAGATGCTGAAGATCAGTTGGGTGCACGAGTGGGTTACATCGAACTGGATCTCAACAGCGGTAAGATCCT
TGAGAGTTTTCGCCCCGAAGAACGTTTTCCAATGATGAGCACTTTTAAAGTTCTGCTATGTGGCGCGGTA
TTATCCCGTATTGACGCCGGGCAAGAGCAACTCGGTCGCCGCATACACTATTCTCAGAATGACTTGGTTG
AGTACTCACCAGTCACAGAAAAGCATCTTACGGATGGCATGACAGTAAGAGAATTATGCAGTGCTGCCAT
AACCATGAGTGATAACACTGCGGCCAACTTACTTCTGACAACGATCGGAGGACCGAAGGAGCTAACCGCT
TTTTTGCACAACATGGGGGATCATGTAACTCGCCTTGATCGTTGGGAACCGGAGCTGAATGAAGCCATAC
CAAACGACGAGCGTGACACCACGATGCCTGTAGCAATGGCAACAACGTTGCGCAAACTATTAACTGGCGA
ACTACTTACTCTAGCTTCCCGGCAACAATTAATAGACTGGATGGAGGCGGATAAAGTTGCAGGACCACTT
CTGCGCTCGGCCCTTCCGGCTGGCTGGTTTATTGCTGATAAATCTGGAGCCGGTGAGCGTGGGTCTCGCG
GTATCATTGCAGCACTGGGGCCAGATGGTAAGCCCTCCCGTATCGTAGTTATCTACACGACGGGGAGTCA
GGCAACTATGGATGAACGAAATAGACAGATCGCTGAGATAGGTGCCTCACTGATTAAGCATTGGTAACTG
TCAGACCAAGTTTACTCATATATACTTTAGATTGATTTAAAACTTCATTTTTAATTTAAAAGGATCTAGG
TGAAGATCCTTTTTGATAATCTCATGACCAAAATCCCTTAACGTGAGTTTTCGTTCCACTGAGCGTCAGA
CCCCGTAGAAAAGATCAAAGGATCTTCTTGAGATCCTTTTTTTCTGCGCGTAATCTGCTGCTTGCAAACA
AAAAAACCACCGCTACCAGCGGTGGTTTGTTTGCCGGATCAAGAGCTACCAACTCTTTTTCCGAAGGTAA
CTGGCTTCAGCAGAGCGCAGATACCAAATACTGTTCTTCTAGTGTAGCCGTAGTTAGGCCACCACTTCAA
GAACTCTGTAGCACCGCCTACATACCTCGCTCTGCTAATCCTGTTACCAGTGGCTGCTGCCAGTGGCGAT
AAGTCGTGTCTTACCGGGTTGGACTCAAGACGATAGTTACCGGATAAGGCGCAGCGGTCGGGCTGAACGG
GGGGTTCGTGCACACAGCCCAGCTTGGAGCGAACGACCTACACCGAACTGAGATACCTACAGCGTGAGCT
ATGAGAAAGCGCCACGCTTCCCGAAGGGAGAAAGGCGGACAGGTATCCGGTAAGCGGCAGGGTCGGAACA
GGAGAGCGCACGAGGGAGCTTCCAGGGGGAAACGCCTGGTATCTTTATAGTCCTGTCGGGTTTCGCCACC
TCTGACTTGAGCGTCGATTTTTGTGATGCTCGTCAGGGGGGCGGAGCCTATGGAAAAACGCCAGCAACGC
GGCCTTTTTACGGTTCCTGGCCTTTTGCTGGCCTTTTGCTCACATGTTCTTTCCTGCGTTATCCCCTGAT
TCTGTGGATAACCGTATTACCGCCTTTGAGTGAGCTGATACCGCTCGCCGCAGCCGAACGACCGAGCGCA
GCGAGTCAGTGAGCGAGGAAGCGGAAGAG
